Addgene plasmid #80230: non-targeting control gRNA (BRDN0001147973)
Purpose: 3rd generation lentiviral gRNA plasmid, non-targeting control gRNA
Depositing lab: John Doench & David Root. Depositing organization: Broad Institute. Publication: Optimized sgRNA design to maximize activity and minimize off-target effects of CRISPR-Cas9. Doench JG, Fusi N, Sullender M, Hegde M, Vaimberg EW, Donovan KF, Smith I, Tothova Z, Wilen C, Orchard R, Virgin HW, Listgarten J, Root DE. Nat Biotechnol. 2016 Jan 18. doi: 10.1038/nbt.3437. PubMed 26780180.
Backbone
  Vector backbone: lentiGuide-Puro
  Backbone manufacturer: Zhang Lab (Addgene plasmid # 52963)
  Vector type: Mammalian Expression, Lentiviral, CRISPR
  Selectable markers: Puromycin
Growth in bacteria
  Bacterial resistance: Ampicillin, 100 μg/mL
  Growth temperature: 37°C
  Growth strain: DH5alpha
  Copy number: High Copy
Gene/Insert
  Gene/Insert name: Non-targeting control gRNA
  gRNA/shRNA sequence: AATGGGTTGCCGGGAGTAAA
  Species: H. sapiens (human)
  Promoter: hU6
  Cloning method: Unknown
  Sequencing primers: 5′ U6-F; 3′ pS2-R
Terms and licenses: Academic/Nonprofit Terms; Industry Terms: Not Available to Industry
How to cite: non-targeting control gRNA (BRDN0001147973) was a gift from John Doench & David Root (Addgene plasmid # 80230 ; http://n2t.net/addgene:80230 ; RRID:Addgene_80230)
