[The description below was written by a language model from this plasmid's Addgene catalogue record and pLannotate feature annotations shown in this document.]
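Description:
The non-targeting control gRNA (BRDN0001147973) plasmid is a third-generation lentiviral guide RNA vector built on the lentiGuide-Puro backbone, about 8.3 kb in size. It is propagated in E. coli as a high-copy plasmid through its ColE1/pUC-type origin and selected with ampicillin via the β-lactamase gene. The backbone also carries an f1 origin, an SV40 origin and poly(A) signal, and remnants of lac and phage promoter elements that play no role in the payload.

The lentiviral transfer cassette begins with an RSV promoter fused to a truncated HIV-1 5' LTR, which makes genomic RNA production Tat-independent. This is followed by the Ψ packaging signal with a partial gag sequence and the Rev response element for Rev-dependent nuclear export. It ends in a ΔU3 self-inactivating 3' LTR. Within this unit, a human U6 RNA polymerase III promoter drives a single guide RNA, made of a 20-nt spacer joined to the Streptococcus pyogenes Cas9 scaffold. A cPPT/CTS element sits just downstream and aids nuclear import of the provirus. A separate EF-1α core promoter with intron A then expresses puromycin N-acetyltransferase, with a WPRE to enhance transcript expression, so transduced mammalian cells can be selected with puromycin.

The plasmid encodes no Cas9, which must therefore be supplied separately, for example from a Cas9-expressing cell line. The record describes the spacer as a non-targeting control for human cells. The construct therefore serves as a negative control alongside gene-targeting guides in the same backbone for lentiviral CRISPR knockout experiments and screens, accounting for the effects of transduction, selection and guide expression.
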