Features (pLannotate 1.2.2; 29 found; start..end, strand, type, name):
     14..80      +  CDS            small t antigen (fragment): SV40 (simian virus 40) small t antigen
    106..317     +  promoter       EF-1α core promoter: core promoter for human elongation factor EF-1α
    318..1256    +  intron         EF-1α intron A: intron upstream of the start codon of human EF-1α
   1278..1877    +  CDS            PuroR (fragment): puromycin N-acetyltransferase; pac from Streptomyces; confers resistance to puromycin
   1893..2481    +  misc_feature   WPRE: woodchuck hepatitis virus posttranscriptional regulatory element
   2532..2551    +  misc_feature   cPPT/CTS (fragment): central polypurine tract and central termination sequence of HIV-1
   2553..2786    +  LTR            3' LTR (ΔU3): self-inactivating 3' long terminal repeat (LTR) from HIV-1
   2864..2985    +  polyA_signal   SV40 poly(A) signal: SV40 polyadenylation signal
   3025..3160    +  rep_origin     SV40 ori: SV40 origin of replication
   3181..3199    -  promoter       T7 promoter: promoter for bacteriophage T7 RNA polymerase
   3207..3362    +  CDS            lacZα (fragment): LacZα fragment of β-galactosidase; lacZ fragment
   3367..3795    +  rep_origin     f1 ori (sequence partly withheld): f1 bacteriophage origin of replication; arrow indicates direction of (+) strand synthesis
   3848..3952    +  promoter       AmpR promoter: bla
   3953..4813    +  CDS            AmpR: β-lactamase; bla; confers resistance to ampicillin, carbenicillin, and related antibiotics
   4984..5572    +  rep_origin     ori: high-copy-number ColE1/pMB1/pBR322/pUC origin of replication
   5755..5847    +  CDS            lacI (fragment): lac repressor; lacI; The lac repressor binds to the lac operator to inhibit transcription in E. coli. This inhibition can be relieved by adding lactose or isopropyl-β-D-thiogalactopyranoside (IPTG).
   5860..5881    +  protein_bind   CAP binding site: CAP binding activates transcription in the presence of cAMP. E. coli catabolite activator protein
   5896..5926    +  promoter       lac promoter: promoter for the E. coli lac operon
   5934..5950    +  protein_bind   lac operator: The lac repressor binds to the lac operator to inhibit transcription in E. coli. This inhibition can be relieved by adding lactose or isopropyl-β-D-thiogalactopyranoside (IPTG). lac repressor encoded by lacI
   5995..6013    +  promoter       T3 promoter: promoter for bacteriophage T3 RNA polymerase
   6041..6267    +  promoter       RSV promoter: Rous sarcoma virus enhancer/promoter
   6268..6448    +  LTR            5' LTR (truncated): truncated 5' long terminal repeat (LTR) from HIV-1
   6495..6620    +  misc_feature   HIV-1 Ψ: packaging signal of human immunodeficiency virus type 1
   6604..6967    +  CDS            HIV-1 gag (fragment): gag protein from human immunodeficiency virus 1; gag
   7113..7346    +  misc_feature   RRE: The Rev response element (RRE) of HIV-1 allows for Rev-dependent mRNA export from the nucleus to the cytoplasm.
   7723..7749    +  CDS            Rev (fragment): human immunodeficiency virus 1 (HIV-1) Rev protein; rev; enhances nuclear export of unspliced and incompletely spliced viral mRNAs
   7753..7993    +  promoter       U6 promoter: RNA polymerase III promoter for human U6 snRNA
   8023..8098    +  misc_RNA       gRNA scaffold: guide RNA scaffold for the Streptococcus pyogenes CRISPR/Cas9 system
   8154..8271    +  misc_feature   cPPT/CTS: central polypurine tract and central termination sequence of HIV-1
>Addgene plasmid #80230 | non-targeting control gRNA (BRDN0001147973) | depositor full sequence | sequence record 150938 | Full Sequence
CCCGGGTGCAAAGATGGATAAAGTTTTAAACAGAGAGGAATCTTTGCAGCTAATGGACCTTCTAGGTCTT
GAAAGGAGTGGGAATTGGCTCCGGTGCCCGTCAGTGGGCAGAGCGCACATCGCCCACAGTCCCCGAGAAG
TTGGGGGGAGGGGTCGGCAATTGATCCGGTGCCTAGAGAAGGTGGCGCGGGGTAAACTGGGAAAGTGATG
TCGTGTACTGGCTCCGCCTTTTTCCCGAGGGTGGGGGAGAACCGTATATAAGTGCAGTAGTCGCCGTGAA
CGTTCTTTTTCGCAACGGGTTTGCCGCCAGAACACAGGTAAGTGCCGTGTGTGGTTCCCGCGGGCCTGGC
CTCTTTACGGGTTATGGCCCTTGCGTGCCTTGAATTACTTCCACCTGGCTGCAGTACGTGATTCTTGATC
CCGAGCTTCGGGTTGGAAGTGGGTGGGAGAGTTCGAGGCCTTGCGCTTAAGGAGCCCCTTCGCCTCGTGC
TTGAGTTGAGGCCTGGCCTGGGCGCTGGGGCCGCCGCGTGCGAATCTGGTGGCACCTTCGCGCCTGTCTC
GCTGCTTTCGATAAGTCTCTAGCCATTTAAAATTTTTGATGACCTGCTGCGACGCTTTTTTTCTGGCAAG
ATAGTCTTGTAAATGCGGGCCAAGATCTGCACACTGGTATTTCGGTTTTTGGGGCCGCGGGCGGCGACGG
GGCCCGTGCGTCCCAGCGCACATGTTCGGCGAGGCGGGGCCTGCGAGCGCGGCCACCGAGAATCGGACGG
GGGTAGTCTCAAGCTGGCCGGCCTGCTCTGGTGCCTGGCCTCGCGCCGCCGTGTATCGCCCCGCCCTGGG
CGGCAAGGCTGGCCCGGTCGGCACCAGTTGCGTGAGCGGAAAGATGGCCGCTTCCCGGCCCTGCTGCAGG
GAGCTCAAAATGGAGGACGCGGCGCTCGGGAGAGCGGGCGGGTGAGTCACCCACACAAAGGAAAAGGGCC
TTTCCGTCCTCAGCCGTCGCTTCATGTGACTCCACGGAGTACCGGGCGCCGTCCAGGCACCTCGATTAGT
TCTCGAGCTTTTGGAGTACGTCGTCTTTAGGTTGGGGGGAGGGGTTTTATGCGATGGAGTTTCCCCACAC
TGAGTGGGTGGAGACTGAAGTTAGGCCAGCTTGGCACTTGATGTAATTCTCCTTGGAATTTGCCCTTTTT
GAGTTTGGATCTTGGTTCATTCTCAAGCCTCAGACAGTGGTTCAAAGTTTTTTTCTTCCATTTCAGGTGT
CGTGACGTACGGCCACCATGACCGAGTACAAGCCCACGGTGCGCCTCGCCACCCGCGACGACGTCCCCAG
GGCCGTACGCACCCTCGCCGCCGCGTTCGCCGACTACCCCGCCACGCGCCACACCGTCGATCCGGACCGC
CACATCGAGCGGGTCACCGAGCTGCAAGAACTCTTCCTCACGCGCGTCGGGCTCGACATCGGCAAGGTGT
GGGTCGCGGACGACGGCGCCGCCGTGGCGGTCTGGACCACGCCGGAGAGCGTCGAAGCGGGGGCGGTGTT
CGCCGAGATCGGCCCGCGCATGGCCGAGTTGAGCGGTTCCCGGCTGGCCGCGCAGCAACAGATGGAAGGC
CTCCTGGCGCCGCACCGGCCCAAGGAGCCCGCGTGGTTCCTGGCCACCGTCGGAGTCTCGCCCGACCACC
AGGGCAAGGGTCTGGGCAGCGCCGTCGTGCTCCCCGGAGTGGAGGCGGCCGAGCGCGCCGGGGTGCCCGC
CTTCCTGGAGACCTCCGCGCCCCGCAACCTCCCCTTCTACGAGCGGCTCGGCTTCACCGTCACCGCCGAC
GTCGAGGTGCCCGAAGGACCGCGCACCTGGTGCATGACCCGCAAGCCCGGTGCCTGAACGCGTTAAGTCG
ACAATCAACCTCTGGATTACAAAATTTGTGAAAGATTGACTGGTATTCTTAACTATGTTGCTCCTTTTAC
GCTATGTGGATACGCTGCTTTAATGCCTTTGTATCATGCTATTGCTTCCCGTATGGCTTTCATTTTCTCC
TCCTTGTATAAATCCTGGTTGCTGTCTCTTTATGAGGAGTTGTGGCCCGTTGTCAGGCAACGTGGCGTGG
TGTGCACTGTGTTTGCTGACGCAACCCCCACTGGTTGGGGCATTGCCACCACCTGTCAGCTCCTTTCCGG
GACTTTCGCTTTCCCCCTCCCTATTGCCACGGCGGAACTCATCGCCGCCTGCCTTGCCCGCTGCTGGACA
GGGGCTCGGCTGTTGGGCACTGACAATTCCGTGGTGTTGTCGGGGAAATCATCGTCCTTTCCTTGGCTGC
TCGCCTGTGTTGCCACCTGGATTCTGCGCGGGACGTCCTTCTGCTACGTCCCTTCGGCCCTCAATCCAGC
GGACCTTCCTTCCCGCGGCCTGCTGCCGGCTCTGCGGCCTCTTCCGCGTCTTCGCCTTCGCCCTCAGACG
AGTCGGATCTCCCTTTGGGCCGCCTCCCCGCGTCGACTTTAAGACCAATGACTTACAAGGCAGCTGTAGA
TCTTAGCCACTTTTTAAAAGAAAAGGGGGGACTGGAAGGGCTAATTCACTCCCAACGAAGACAAGATCTG
CTTTTTGCTTGTACTGGGTCTCTCTGGTTAGACCAGATCTGAGCCTGGGAGCTCTCTGGCTAACTAGGGA
ACCCACTGCTTAAGCCTCAATAAAGCTTGCCTTGAGTGCTTCAAGTAGTGTGTGCCCGTCTGTTGTGTGA
CTCTGGTAACTAGAGATCCCTCAGACCCTTTTAGTCAGTGTGGAAAATCTCTAGCAGTACGTATAGTAGT
TCATGTCATCTTATTATTCAGTATTTATAACTTGCAAAGAAATGAATATCAGAGAGTGAGAGGAACTTGT
TTATTGCAGCTTATAATGGTTACAAATAAAGCAATAGCATCACAAATTTCACAAATAAAGCATTTTTTTC
ACTGCATTCTAGTTGTGGTTTGTCCAAACTCATCAATGTATCTTATCATGTCTGGCTCTAGCTATCCCGC
CCCTAACTCCGCCCATCCCGCCCCTAACTCCGCCCAGTTCCGCCCATTCTCCGCCCCATGGCTGACTAAT
TTTTTTTATTTATGCAGAGGCCGAGGCCGCCTCGGCCTCTGAGCTATTCCAGAAGTAGTGAGGAGGCTTT
TTTGGAGGCCTAGGGACGTACCCAATTCGCCCTATAGTGAGTCGTATTACGCGCGCTCACTGGCCGTCGT
TTTACAACGTCGTGACTGGGAAAACCCTGGCGTTACCCAACTTAATCGCCTTGCAGCACATCCCCCTTTC
GCCAGCTGGCGTAATAGCGAAGAGGCCCGCACCGATCGCCCTTCCCAACAGTTGCGCAGCCTGAATGGCG
AATGGG
[124 nt withheld, positions 3367-3490]
C
[91 nt withheld, positions 3492-3582]
A
[49 nt withheld, positions 3584-3632]
CCTTTGACGTTGGAGTCCACGTTCTTT
[37 nt withheld, positions 3660-3696]
ACCCTATCTCGGTCTATTCTTTTGATTTATAAGGGATTTTGCCGATTTCGGCCTATTGGTTAAAAAATGA
GCTGATTTAACAAAAATTTAACGCGAATTTTAACAAAATATTAACGCTTACAATTTAGGTGGCACTTTTC
GGGGAAATGTGCGCGGAACCCCTATTTGTTTATTTTTCTAAATACATTCAAATATGTATCCGCTCATGAG
ACAATAACCCTGATAAATGCTTCAATAATATTGAAAAAGGAAGAGTATGAGTATTCAACATTTCCGTGTC
GCCCTTATTCCCTTTTTTGCGGCATTTTGCCTTCCTGTTTTTGCTCACCCAGAAACGCTGGTGAAAGTAA
AAGATGCTGAAGATCAGTTGGGTGCACGAGTGGGTTACATCGAACTGGATCTCAACAGCGGTAAGATCCT
TGAGAGTTTTCGCCCCGAAGAACGTTTTCCAATGATGAGCACTTTTAAAGTTCTGCTATGTGGCGCGGTA
TTATCCCGTATTGACGCCGGGCAAGAGCAACTCGGTCGCCGCATACACTATTCTCAGAATGACTTGGTTG
AGTACTCACCAGTCACAGAAAAGCATCTTACGGATGGCATGACAGTAAGAGAATTATGCAGTGCTGCCAT
AACCATGAGTGATAACACTGCGGCCAACTTACTTCTGACAACGATCGGAGGACCGAAGGAGCTAACCGCT
TTTTTGCACAACATGGGGGATCATGTAACTCGCCTTGATCGTTGGGAACCGGAGCTGAATGAAGCCATAC
CAAACGACGAGCGTGACACCACGATGCCTGTAGCAATGGCAACAACGTTGCGCAAACTATTAACTGGCGA
ACTACTTACTCTAGCTTCCCGGCAACAATTAATAGACTGGATGGAGGCGGATAAAGTTGCAGGACCACTT
CTGCGCTCGGCCCTTCCGGCTGGCTGGTTTATTGCTGATAAATCTGGAGCCGGTGAGCGTGGGTCTCGCG
GTATCATTGCAGCACTGGGGCCAGATGGTAAGCCCTCCCGTATCGTAGTTATCTACACGACGGGGAGTCA
GGCAACTATGGATGAACGAAATAGACAGATCGCTGAGATAGGTGCCTCACTGATTAAGCATTGGTAACTG
TCAGACCAAGTTTACTCATATATACTTTAGATTGATTTAAAACTTCATTTTTAATTTAAAAGGATCTAGG
TGAAGATCCTTTTTGATAATCTCATGACCAAAATCCCTTAACGTGAGTTTTCGTTCCACTGAGCGTCAGA
CCCCGTAGAAAAGATCAAAGGATCTTCTTGAGATCCTTTTTTTCTGCGCGTAATCTGCTGCTTGCAAACA
AAAAAACCACCGCTACCAGCGGTGGTTTGTTTGCCGGATCAAGAGCTACCAACTCTTTTTCCGAAGGTAA
CTGGCTTCAGCAGAGCGCAGATACCAAATACTGTTCTTCTAGTGTAGCCGTAGTTAGGCCACCACTTCAA
GAACTCTGTAGCACCGCCTACATACCTCGCTCTGCTAATCCTGTTACCAGTGGCTGCTGCCAGTGGCGAT
AAGTCGTGTCTTACCGGGTTGGACTCAAGACGATAGTTACCGGATAAGGCGCAGCGGTCGGGCTGAACGG
GGGGTTCGTGCACACAGCCCAGCTTGGAGCGAACGACCTACACCGAACTGAGATACCTACAGCGTGAGCT
ATGAGAAAGCGCCACGCTTCCCGAAGGGAGAAAGGCGGACAGGTATCCGGTAAGCGGCAGGGTCGGAACA
GGAGAGCGCACGAGGGAGCTTCCAGGGGGAAACGCCTGGTATCTTTATAGTCCTGTCGGGTTTCGCCACC
TCTGACTTGAGCGTCGATTTTTGTGATGCTCGTCAGGGGGGCGGAGCCTATGGAAAAACGCCAGCAACGC
GGCCTTTTTACGGTTCCTGGCCTTTTGCTGGCCTTTTGCTCACATGTTCTTTCCTGCGTTATCCCCTGAT
TCTGTGGATAACCGTATTACCGCCTTTGAGTGAGCTGATACCGCTCGCCGCAGCCGAACGACCGAGCGCA
GCGAGTCAGTGAGCGAGGAAGCGGAAGAGCGCCCAATACGCAAACCGCCTCTCCCCGCGCGTTGGCCGAT
TCATTAATGCAGCTGGCACGACAGGTTTCCCGACTGGAAAGCGGGCAGTGAGCGCAACGCAATTAATGTG
AGTTAGCTCACTCATTAGGCACCCCAGGCTTTACACTTTATGCTTCCGGCTCGTATGTTGTGTGGAATTG
TGAGCGGATAACAATTTCACACAGGAAACAGCTATGACCATGATTACGCCAAGCGCGCAATTAACCCTCA
CTAAAGGGAACAAAAGCTGGAGCTGCAAGCTTAATGTAGTCTTATGCAATACTCTTGTAGTCTTGCAACA
TGGTAACGATGAGTTAGCAACATGCCTTACAAGGAGAGAAAAAGCACCGTGCATGCCGATTGGTGGAAGT
AAGGTGGTACGATCGTGCCTTATTAGGAAGGCAACAGACGGGTCTGACATGGATTGGACGAACCACTGAA
TTGCCGCATTGCAGAGATATTGTATTTAAGTGCCTAGCTCGATACATAAACGGGTCTCTCTGGTTAGACC
AGATCTGAGCCTGGGAGCTCTCTGGCTAACTAGGGAACCCACTGCTTAAGCCTCAATAAAGCTTGCCTTG
AGTGCTTCAAGTAGTGTGTGCCCGTCTGTTGTGTGACTCTGGTAACTAGAGATCCCTCAGACCCTTTTAG
TCAGTGTGGAAAATCTCTAGCAGTGGCGCCCGAACAGGGACTTGAAAGCGAAAGGGAAACCAGAGGAGCT
CTCTCGACGCAGGACTCGGCTTGCTGAAGCGCGCACGGCAAGAGGCGAGGGGCGGCGACTGGTGAGTACG
CCAAAAATTTTGACTAGCGGAGGCTAGAAGGAGAGAGATGGGTGCGAGAGCGTCAGTATTAAGCGGGGGA
GAATTAGATCGCGATGGGAAAAAATTCGGTTAAGGCCAGGGGGAAAGAAAAAATATAAATTAAAACATAT
AGTATGGGCAAGCAGGGAGCTAGAACGATTCGCAGTTAATCCTGGCCTGTTAGAAACATCAGAAGGCTGT
AGACAAATACTGGGACAGCTACAACCATCCCTTCAGACAGGATCAGAAGAACTTAGATCATTATATAATA
CAGTAGCAACCCTCTATTGTGTGCATCAAAGGATAGAGATAAAAGACACCAAGGAAGCTTTAGACAAGAT
AGAGGAAGAGCAAAACAAAAGTAAGACCACCGCACAGCAAGCGGCCGCTGATCTTCAGACCTGGAGGAGG
AGATATGAGGGACAATTGGAGAAGTGAATTATATAAATATAAAGTAGTAAAAATTGAACCATTAGGAGTA
GCACCCACCAAGGCAAAGAGAAGAGTGGTGCAGAGAGAAAAAAGAGCAGTGGGAATAGGAGCTTTGTTCC
TTGGGTTCTTGGGAGCAGCAGGAAGCACTATGGGCGCAGCGTCAATGACGCTGACGGTACAGGCCAGACA
ATTATTGTCTGGTATAGTGCAGCAGCAGAACAATTTGCTGAGGGCTATTGAGGCGCAACAGCATCTGTTG
CAACTCACAGTCTGGGGCATCAAGCAGCTCCAGGCAAGAATCCTGGCTGTGGAAAGATACCTAAAGGATC
AACAGCTCCTGGGGATTTGGGGTTGCTCTGGAAAACTCATTTGCACCACTGCTGTGCCTTGGAATGCTAG
TTGGAGTAATAAATCTCTGGAACAGATTTGGAATCACACGACCTGGATGGAGTGGGACAGAGAAATTAAC
AATTACACAAGCTTAATACACTCCTTAATTGAAGAATCGCAAAACCAGCAAGAAAAGAATGAACAAGAAT
TATTGGAATTAGATAAATGGGCAAGTTTGTGGAATTGGTTTAACATAACAAATTGGCTGTGGTATATAAA
ATTATTCATAATGATAGTAGGAGGCTTGGTAGGTTTAAGAATAGTTTTTGCTGTACTTTCTATAGTGAAT
AGAGTTAGGCAGGGATATTCACCATTATCGTTTCAGACCCACCTCCCAACCCCGAGGGGACCCAGAGAGG
GCCTATTTCCCATGATTCCTTCATATTTGCATATACGATACAAGGCTGTTAGAGAGATAATTAGAATTAA
TTTGACTGTAAACACAAAGATATTAGTACAAAATACGTGACGTAGAAAGTAATAATTTCTTGGGTAGTTT
GCAGTTTTAAAATTATGTTTTAAAATGGACTATCATATGCTTACCGTAACTTGAAAGTATTTCGATTTCT
TGGCTTTATATATCTTGTGGAAAGGACGAAACACCGAATGGGTTGCCGGGAGTAAAGTTTTAGAGCTAGA
AATAGCAAGTTAAAATAAGGCTAGTCCGTTATCAACTTGAAAAAGTGGCACCGAGTCGGTGCTTTTTTAA
GCTTGGCGTAACTAGATCTTGAGACAAATGGCAGTATTCATCCACAATTTTAAAAGAAAAGGGGGGATTG
GGGGGTACAGTGCAGGGGAAAGAATAGTAGACATAATAGCAACAGACATACAAACTAAAGAATTACAAAA
ACAAATTACAAAAATTCAAAATTTTCGGGTTTATTACAGGGACAGCAGAGATCCACTTTGGCGCCGGCTC
GAGGGGG
