>Addgene plasmid #80230 | non-targeting control gRNA (BRDN0001147973) | depositor partial sequence | sequence record 150939 | Target Sequence
AATGGGTTGCCGGGAGTAAA
