>Addgene plasmid #80230 | non-targeting control gRNA (BRDN0001147973) | addgene partial sequence | sequence record 189136 | hU6-F
GACGTAGAAAGTAATAATTTCTTGGGTAGTTTGCAGTTTTAAAATTATGTTTTAAAATGGACTATCATAT
GCTTACCGTAACTTGAAAGTATTTCGATTTCTTGGCTTTATATATCTTGTGGAAAGGACGAAACACCGAA
TGGGTTGCCGGGAGTAAAGTTTTAGAGCTAGAAATAGCAAGTTAAAATAAGGCTAGTCCGTTATCAACTT
GAAAAAGTGGCACCGAGTCGGTGCTTTTTTAAGCTTGGCGTAACTAGATCTTGAGACAAATGGCAGTATT
CATCCACAATTTTAAAAGAAAAGGGGGGATTGGGGGGTACAGTGCAGGGGAAAGAATAGTAGACATAATA
GCAACAGACATACAAACTAAAGAATTACAAAAACAAATTACAAAAATTCAAAATTTTCGGGTTTATTACA
GGGACAGCAGAGATCCACTTTGGCGCCGGCTCGAGGGGGCCCGGGTGCAAAGATGGATAAAGTTTTAAAC
AGAGAGGAATCTTTGCAGCTAATGGACCTTCTAGGTCTTGAAAGGAGTGGGAATTGGCTCCGGTGCCCGT
CAGTGGGCAG
